Addgene plasmid #14237: pAG413GAL-ccdB-HA
Purpose: (Empty Backbone)
Depositing lab: Susan Lindquist. Depositing organization: Whitehead Institute for Biomedical Research. Publication: A suite of Gateway cloning vectors for high-throughput genetic analysis in Saccharomyces cerevisiae. Alberti S, Gitler AD, Lindquist S. Yeast. 2007 Oct . 24(10):913-9. 10.1002/yea.1502 PubMed 17583893.
Backbone
  Vector backbone: pRS413
  Vector type: Yeast Expression ; Gateway Destination
  Selectable markers: HIS3
Growth in bacteria
  Bacterial resistance: Chloramphenicol and Ampicillin, 25 & 100 μg/mL
  Growth temperature: 37°C
  Growth strain: ccdB Survival
  Growth instructions: DB3.1, ccdB Survival
  Copy number: Unknown
Gene/Insert
  Gene/Insert name: None
  Tag / fusion protein: 3HA (C terminal on backbone)
  Cloning method: Gateway Cloning
  Sequencing primers: 5′ GAL1
Terms and licenses: Academic/Nonprofit Terms; Industry Terms: Not Available to Industry
Depositor comments: Type of plasmid: CEN. This plasmid contains the Gateway technology from Invitrogen; Invitrogen requires purchasing of Gateway Clonase for carrying out the Gateway recombinational cloning reaction http://www.invitrogen.com Please note that the full plasmid sequence is provided as a reference only, and may not match the exact sequence of the plasmid.
How to cite: pAG413GAL-ccdB-HA was a gift from Susan Lindquist (Addgene plasmid # 14237 ; http://n2t.net/addgene:14237 ; RRID:Addgene_14237)
