[The description below was written by a language model from this plasmid's Addgene catalogue record and pLannotate feature annotations shown in this document.]
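Description:
pAG413GAL-ccdB-HA is an empty Gateway destination vector for galactose-inducible protein expression in Saccharomyces cerevisiae, built on the pRS413 shuttle backbone. In yeast it is maintained as a low-copy centromeric plasmid through a CEN6/ARS element and selected by complementation of histidine auxotrophy with the HIS3 marker, which is driven by its own promoter. In E. coli it replicates from a high-copy ColE1/pUC-type origin and carries ampicillin resistance (bla). An f1 origin and remnants of the pBluescript-derived lacZα/MCS region, with flanking T3 and T7 promoters, are also annotated.

The expression unit consists of the Gal4-regulated GAL1 promoter, a Gateway cassette, a 3xHA epitope coding segment and the CYC1 transcription terminator. The cassette is bounded by attR1 and attR2 sites and contains a chloramphenicol acetyltransferase gene and the ccdB toxin gene. Because CcdB poisons DNA gyrase in ordinary E. coli, the unrecombined vector must be propagated in a ccdB-tolerant strain, with chloramphenicol and ampicillin maintaining the cassette. In an LR Clonase reaction, an open reading frame from an attL-flanked entry clone replaces the CmR–ccdB segment. Standard hosts then survive only if they carry the recombined product, which gives counter-selection against the parental vector. An insert lacking a stop codon and in the correct frame is expressed as a C-terminal triple-HA fusion, which allows detection or immunoprecipitation with anti-HA antibodies.

The plasmid belongs to a suite of yeast Gateway vectors designed for high-throughput genetic analysis. The depositor notes that the full sequence is for reference only and may not match the physical plasmid exactly.
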