Features (pLannotate 1.2.2; 30 found; start..end, strand, type, name):
     70..573     -  misc_feature   CEN/ARS: S. cerevisiae CEN6 centromere fused to an autonomously replicating sequence
    610..714     +  promoter       AmpR promoter: bla
    715..1575    +  CDS            AmpR: β-lactamase; bla; confers resistance to ampicillin, carbenicillin, and related antibiotics
   1746..2334    +  rep_origin     ori: high-copy-number ColE1/pMB1/pBR322/pUC origin of replication
   2517..2609    +  CDS            lacI (fragment): lac repressor; lacI; The lac repressor binds to the lac operator to inhibit transcription in E. coli. This inhibition can be relieved by adding lactose or isopropyl-β-D-thiogalactopyranoside (IPTG).
   2622..2643    +  protein_bind   CAP binding site: CAP binding activates transcription in the presence of cAMP. E. coli catabolite activator protein
   2658..2688    +  promoter       lac promoter: promoter for the E. coli lac operon
   2696..2712    +  protein_bind   lac operator: The lac repressor binds to the lac operator to inhibit transcription in E. coli. This inhibition can be relieved by adding lactose or isopropyl-β-D-thiogalactopyranoside (IPTG). lac repressor encoded by lacI
   2757..2775    +  promoter       T3 promoter: promoter for bacteriophage T3 RNA polymerase
   2799..3240    +  promoter       GAL1 promoter: S. cerevisiae GAL1; inducible promoter, regulated by Gal4
   3255..3275    +  misc_feature   MCS (fragment): pBluescript multiple cloning site
   3279..3403    +  protein_bind   attR1: mutant version of attR; recombination site for the Gateway® LR reaction LR Clonase™
   3428..3458    +  promoter       lac UV5 promoter: E. coli lac promoter with an "up" mutation
   3482..3511    +  promoter       cat promoter (fragment): promoter of the E. coli cat gene encoding chloramphenicol acetyltransferase
   3512..4171    +  CDS            CmR: chloramphenicol acetyltransferase; cat; confers resistance to chloramphenicol
   4353..4511    +  CDS            ccdA (fragment): CCDA_ECO57 - Also known as H, letA. Experimental evidence at protein level: Swiss-Prot protein existence level 1. Antitoxin component of a type II toxin-antitoxin (TA) system which inhibits the post-segregational killing (PSK) of plasmid-free cells, also referred to as a plasmid addiction system. Binds to and blocks the activity of CcdB; will also remove bound CcdB protein from the CcdB-GyrA complex by forming a CcdA-CcdB complex, a process termed rejuvenation. Functions as a transcriptional corepressor for the ccdAB operon, repression also requires CcdB (By similarity). From Escherichia coli
   4516..4818    +  CDS            ccdB: CCDB_ECOLI - Also known as G, letB, letD. Experimental evidence at protein level: Swiss-Prot protein existence level 1. Toxic component of a type II toxin-antitoxin (TA) system, functioning in plasmid maintainence. Responsible for the post- segregational killing (PSK) of plasmid-free cells, also referred to as a plasmid addiction system. Half-life of over 2 hours. Cell killing by CcdB is accompanied by filamentation, defects in chromosome and plasmid segregation, defects in cell division, formation of anucleate cells, decreased DNA synthesis and plasmid loss. Interferes with the activity of DN
   4862..4986    -  protein_bind   attR2: mutant version of attR; recombination site for the Gateway® LR reaction LR Clonase™
   4990..5017    +  misc_feature   MCS (fragment): pBluescript multiple cloning site
   5027..5116    +  CDS            3xHA: three tandem HA epitope tags
   5135..5382    +  terminator     CYC1 terminator: S. cerevisiae CYC1; transcription terminator for CYC1
   5401..5419    -  promoter       T7 promoter: promoter for bacteriophage T7 RNA polymerase
   5427..5582    +  CDS            lacZα (fragment): LacZα fragment of β-galactosidase; lacZ fragment
   5590..6045    +  rep_origin     f1 ori (sequence partly withheld): f1 bacteriophage origin of replication; arrow indicates direction of (+) strand synthesis
   6046..6097    -  misc_feature   bom (fragment): basis of mobility region from pBR322
   6305..6964    -  CDS            HIS3: imidazoleglycerol-phosphate dehydratase, required for histidine biosynthesis; S. cerevisiae HIS3; yeast auxotrophic marker
   6965..7151    -  promoter       HIS3 promoter: S. cerevisiae HIS3
   7201..7281    +  CDS            MRM1 (fragment): MRM1_YEAST - Also known as PET56 From Saccharomyces cerevisiae (strain ATCC 204508 / S288c) (Baker's yeast).
   7282..7331    -  misc_feature   bom (fragment): basis of mobility region from pBR322
   7433..1       -  CDS            rop (fragment) (across the origin): Rop protein, which maintains plasmids at low copy number; rop
>Addgene plasmid #14237 | pAG413GAL-ccdB-HA | depositor full sequence | sequence record 7900 | Author sequence
GACGAAAGGGCCTCGTGATACGCCTATTTTTATAGGTTAATGTCATGATAATAATGGTTTCTTAGGACGG
ATCGCTTGCCTGTAACTTACACGCGCCTCGTATCTTTTAATGATGGAATAATTTGGGAATTTACTCTGTG
TTTATTTATTTTTATGTTTTGTATTTGGATTTTAGAAAGTAAATAAAGAAGGTAGAAGAGTTACGGAATG
AAGAAAAAAAAATAAACAAAGGTTTAAAAAATTTCAACAAAAAGCGTACTTTACATATATATTTATTAGA
CAAGAAAAGCAGATTAAATAGATATACATTCGATTAACGATAAGTAAAATGTAAAATCACAGGATTTTCG
TGTGTGGTCTTCTACACAGACAAGATGAAACAATTCGGCATTAATACCTGAGAGCAGGAAGAGCAAGATA
AAAGGTAGTATTTGTTGGCGATCCCCCTAGAGTCTTTTACATCTTCGGAAAACAAAAACTATTTTTTCTT
TAATTTCTTTTTTTACTTTCTATTTTTAATTTATATATTTATATTAAAAAATTTAAATTATAATTATTTT
TATAGCACGTGATGAAAAGGACCCAGGTGGCACTTTTCGGGGAAATGTGCGCGGAACCCCTATTTGTTTA
TTTTTCTAAATACATTCAAATATGTATCCGCTCATGAGACAATAACCCTGATAAATGCTTCAATAATATT
GAAAAAGGAAGAGTATGAGTATTCAACATTTCCGTGTCGCCCTTATTCCCTTTTTTGCGGCATTTTGCCT
TCCTGTTTTTGCTCACCCAGAAACGCTGGTGAAAGTAAAAGATGCTGAAGATCAGTTGGGTGCACGAGTG
GGTTACATCGAACTGGATCTCAACAGCGGTAAGATCCTTGAGAGTTTTCGCCCCGAAGAACGTTTTCCAA
TGATGAGCACTTTTAAAGTTCTGCTATGTGGCGCGGTATTATCCCGTATTGACGCCGGGCAAGAGCAACT
CGGTCGCCGCATACACTATTCTCAGAATGACTTGGTTGAGTACTCACCAGTCACAGAAAAGCATCTTACG
GATGGCATGACAGTAAGAGAATTATGCAGTGCTGCCATAACCATGAGTGATAACACTGCGGCCAACTTAC
TTCTGACAACGATCGGAGGACCGAAGGAGCTAACCGCTTTTTTGCACAACATGGGGGATCATGTAACTCG
CCTTGATCGTTGGGAACCGGAGCTGAATGAAGCCATACCAAACGACGAGCGTGACACCACGATGCCTGTA
GCAATGGCAACAACGTTGCGCAAACTATTAACTGGCGAACTACTTACTCTAGCTTCCCGGCAACAATTAA
TAGACTGGATGGAGGCGGATAAAGTTGCAGGACCACTTCTGCGCTCGGCCCTTCCGGCTGGCTGGTTTAT
TGCTGATAAATCTGGAGCCGGTGAGCGTGGGTCTCGCGGTATCATTGCAGCACTGGGGCCAGATGGTAAG
CCCTCCCGTATCGTAGTTATCTACACGACGGGGAGTCAGGCAACTATGGATGAACGAAATAGACAGATCG
CTGAGATAGGTGCCTCACTGATTAAGCATTGGTAACTGTCAGACCAAGTTTACTCATATATACTTTAGAT
TGATTTAAAACTTCATTTTTAATTTAAAAGGATCTAGGTGAAGATCCTTTTTGATAATCTCATGACCAAA
ATCCCTTAACGTGAGTTTTCGTTCCACTGAGCGTCAGACCCCGTAGAAAAGATCAAAGGATCTTCTTGAG
ATCCTTTTTTTCTGCGCGTAATCTGCTGCTTGCAAACAAAAAAACCACCGCTACCAGCGGTGGTTTGTTT
GCCGGATCAAGAGCTACCAACTCTTTTTCCGAAGGTAACTGGCTTCAGCAGAGCGCAGATACCAAATACT
GTCCTTCTAGTGTAGCCGTAGTTAGGCCACCACTTCAAGAACTCTGTAGCACCGCCTACATACCTCGCTC
TGCTAATCCTGTTACCAGTGGCTGCTGCCAGTGGCGATAAGTCGTGTCTTACCGGGTTGGACTCAAGACG
ATAGTTACCGGATAAGGCGCAGCGGTCGGGCTGAACGGGGGGTTCGTGCACACAGCCCAGCTTGGAGCGA
ACGACCTACACCGAACTGAGATACCTACAGCGTGAGCTATGAGAAAGCGCCACGCTTCCCGAAGGGAGAA
AGGCGGACAGGTATCCGGTAAGCGGCAGGGTCGGAACAGGAGAGCGCACGAGGGAGCTTCCAGGGGGAAA
CGCCTGGTATCTTTATAGTCCTGTCGGGTTTCGCCACCTCTGACTTGAGCGTCGATTTTTGTGATGCTCG
TCAGGGGGGCGGAGCCTATGGAAAAACGCCAGCAACGCGGCCTTTTTACGGTTCCTGGCCTTTTGCTGGC
CTTTTGCTCACATGTTCTTTCCTGCGTTATCCCCTGATTCTGTGGATAACCGTATTACCGCCTTTGAGTG
AGCTGATACCGCTCGCCGCAGCCGAACGACCGAGCGCAGCGAGTCAGTGAGCGAGGAAGCGGAAGAGCGC
CCAATACGCAAACCGCCTCTCCCCGCGCGTTGGCCGATTCATTAATGCAGCTGGCACGACAGGTTTCCCG
ACTGGAAAGCGGGCAGTGAGCGCAACGCAATTAATGTGAGTTACCTCACTCATTAGGCACCCCAGGCTTT
ACACTTTATGCTTCCGGCTCCTATGTTGTGTGGAATTGTGAGCGGATAACAATTTCACACAGGAAACAGC
TATGACCATGATTACGCCAAGCGCGCAATTAACCCTCACTAAAGGGAACAAAAGCTGGAGCTCTAGTACG
GATTAGAAGCCGCCGAGCGGGCGACAGCCCTCCGACGGAAGACTCTCCTCCGTGCGTCCTCGTCTTCACC
GGTCGCGTTCCTGAAACGCAGATGTGCCTCGCGCCGCACTGCTCCGAACAATAAAGATTCTACAATACTA
GCTTTTATGGTTATGAAGAGGAAAAATTGGCAGTAACCTGGCCCCACAAACCTTCAAATTAACGAATCAA
ATTAACAACCATAGGATGATAATGCGATTAGTTTTTTAGCCTTATTTCTGGGGTAATTAATCAGCGAAGC
GATGATTTTTGATCTATTAACAGATATATAAATGGAAAAGCTGCATAACCACTTTAACTAATACTTTCAA
CATTTTCAGTTTGTATTACTTCTTATTCAAATGTCATAAAAGTATCAACAAAAAATTGTTAATATACCTC
TATACTTTAACGTCAAGGAGAAAAAACCCCGGATTCTAGAACTAGTGGATCCCCCATCACAAGTTTGTAC
AAAAAAGCTGAACGAGAAACGTAAAATGATATAAATATCAATATATTAAATTAGATTTTGCATAAAAAAC
AGACTACATAATACTGTAAAACACAACATATCCAGTCACTATGGCGGCCGCATTAGGCACCCCAGGCTTT
ACACTTTATGCTTCCGGCTCGTATAATGTGTGGATTTTGAGTTAGGATCCGTCGAGATTTTCAGGAGCTA
AGGAAGCTAAAATGGAGAAAAAAATCACTGGATATACCACCGTTGATATATCCCAATGGCATCGTAAAGA
ACATTTTGAGGCATTTCAGTCAGTTGCTCAATGTACCTATAACCAGACCGTTCAGCTGGATATTACGGCC
TTTTTAAAGACCGTAAAGAAAAATAAGCACAAGTTTTATCCGGCCTTTATTCACATTCTTGCCCGCCTGA
TGAATGCTCATCCGGAATTCCGTATGGCAATGAAAGACGGTGAGCTGGTGATATGGGATAGTGTTCACCC
TTGTTACACCGTTTTCCATGAGCAAACTGAAACGTTTTCATCGCTCTGGAGTGAATACCACGACGATTTC
CGGCAGTTTCTACACATATATTCGCAAGATGTGGCGTGTTACGGTGAAAACCTGGCCTATTTCCCTAAAG
GGTTTATTGAGAATATGTTTTTCGTCTCAGCCAATCCCTGGGTGAGTTTCACCAGTTTTGATTTAAACGT
GGCCAATATGGACAACTTCTTCGCCCCCGTTTTCACCATGGGCAAATATTATACGCAAGGCGACAAGGTG
CTGATGCCGCTGGCGATTCAGGTTCATCATGCCGTCTGTGATGGCTTCCATGTCGGCAGAATGCTTAATG
AATTACAACAGTACTGCGATGAGTGGCAGGGCGGGGCGTAAACGCCGCGTGGATCCGGCTTACTAAAAGC
CAGATAACAGTATGCGTATTTGCGCGCTGATTTTTGCGGTATAAGAATATATACTGATATGTATACCCGA
AGTATGTCAAAAAGAGGTATGCTATGAAGCAGCGTATTACAGTGACAGTTGACAGCGACAGCTATCAGTT
GCTCAAGGCATATATGATGTCAATATCTCCGGTCTGGTAAGCACAACCATGCAGAATGAAGCCCGTCGTC
TGCGTGCCGAACGCTGGAAAGCGGAAAATCAGGAAGGGATGGCTGAGGTCGCCCGGTTTATTGAAATGAA
CGGCTCTTTTGCTGACGAGAACAGGGGCTGGTGAAATGCAGTTTAAGGTTTACACCTATAAAAGAGAGAG
CCGTTATCGTCTGTTTGTGGATGTACAGAGTGATATTATTGACACGCCCGGGCGACGGATGGTGATCCCC
CTGGCCAGTGCACGTCTGCTGTCAGATAAAGTCTCCCGTGAACTTTACCCGGTGGTGCATATCGGGGATG
AAAGCTGGCGCATGATGACCACCGATATGGCCAGTGTGCCGGTCTCCGTTATCGGGGAAGAAGTGGCTGA
TCTCAGCCACCGCGAAAATGACATCAAAAACGCCATTAACCTGATGTTCTGGGGAATATAAATGTCAGGC
TCCCTTATACACAGCCAGTCTGCAGGTCGACCATAGTGACTGGATATGTTGTGTTTTACAGTATTATGTA
GTCTGTTTTTTATGCAAAATCTAATTTAATATATTGATATTTATATCATTTTACGTTTCTCGTTCAGCTT
TCTTGTACAAAGTGGTGATGGGCTGCAGGAATTCGATATCAAGCTTAGGTGGAATGTACCCATACGATGT
TCCTGACTATGCGGGCTATCCCTATGACGTCCCGGACTATGCAGGATCCTATCCATATGACGTTCCAGAT
TACGCTGCTCAGTGCTAACTCGAGTCATGTAATTAGTTATGTCACGCTTACATTCACGCCCTCCCCCCAC
ATCCGCTCTAACCGAAAAGGAAGGAGTTAGACAACCTGAAGTCTAGGTCCCTATTTATTTTTTTATAGTT
ATGTTAGTATTAAGAACGTTATTTATATTTCAAATTTTTCTTTTTTTTCTGTACAGACGCGTGTACGCAT
GTAACATTATACTGAAAACCTTGCTTGAGAAGGTTTTGGGACGCTCGAAGGCTTTAATTTGCGGCCGGTA
CCCAATTCGCCCTATAGTGAGTCGTATTACGCGCGCTCACTGGCCGTCGTTTTACAACGTCGTGACTGGG
AAAACCCTGGCGTTACCCAACTTAATCGCCTTGCAGCACATCCCCCTTTCGCCAGCTGGCGTAATAGCGA
AGAGGCCCGCACCGATCGCCCTTCCCAACAGTTGCGCAGCCTGAATGGCGAATGGCGCG
[124 nt withheld, positions 5590-5713]
C
[91 nt withheld, positions 5715-5805]
A
[49 nt withheld, positions 5807-5855]
CCTTTGACGTTGGAGTCCACGTTCTTT
[37 nt withheld, positions 5883-5919]
ACCCTATCTCGGTCTATTCTTTTGATTTATAAGGGATTTTGCCGATTTCGGCCTATTGGTTAAAAAATGA
GCTGATTTAACAAAAATTTAACGCGAATTTTAACAAAATATTAACGTTTACAATTTCCTGATGCGGTATT
TTCTCCTTACGCATCTGTGCGGTATTTCACACCGCATAGATCCGTCGAGTTCAAGAGAAAAAAAAAGAAA
AAGCAAAAAGAAAAAAGGAAAGCGCGCCTCGTTCAGAATGACACGTATAGAATGATGCATTACCTTGTCA
TCTTCAGTATCATACTGTTCGTATACATACTTACTGACATTCATAGGTATACATATATACACATGTATAT
ATATCGTATGCTGCAGCTTTAAATAATCGGTGTCACTACATAAGAACACCTTTGGTGGAGGGAACATCGT
TGGTACCATTGGGCGAGGTGGCTTCTCTTATGGCAACCGCAAGAGCCTTGAACGCACTCTCACTACGGTG
ATGATCATTCTTGCCTCGCAGACAATCAACGTGGAGGGTAATTCTGCTAGCCTCTGCAAAGCTTTCAAGA
AAATGCGGGATCATCTCGCAAGAGAGATCTCCTACTTTCTCCCTTTGCAAACCAAGTTCGACAACTGCGT
ACGGCCTGTTCGAAAGATCTACCACCGCTCTGGAAAGTGCCTCATCCAAAGGCGCAAATCCTGATCCAAA
CCTTTTTACTCCACGCGCCAGTAGGGCCTCTTTAAAAGCTTGACCGAGAGCAATCCCGCAGTCTTCAGTG
GTGTGATGGTCGTCTATGTGTAAGTCACCAATGCACTCAACGATTAGCGACCAGCCGGAATGCTTGGCCA
GAGCATGTATCATATGGTCCAGAAACCCTATACCTGTGTGGACGTTAATCACTTGCGATTGTGTGGCCTG
TTCTGCTACTGCTTCTGCCTCTTTTTCTGGGAAGATCGAGTGCTCTATCGCTAGGGGACCACCCTTTAAA
GAGATCGCAATCTGAATCTTGGTTTCATTTGTAATACGCTTTACTAGGGCTTTCTGCTCTGTCATCTTTG
CCTTCGTTTATCTTGCCTGCTCATTTTTTAGTATATTCTTCGAAGAAATCACATTACTTTATATAATGTA
TAATTCATTATGTGATAATGCCAATCGCTAAGAAAAAAAAAGAGTCATCCGCTAGGGGAAAAAAAAAAAT
GAAAATCATTACCGAGGCATAAAAAAATATAGAGTGTACTAGAGGAGGCCAAGAGTAATAGAAAAAGAAA
ATTGCGGGAAAGGACTGTGTTATGACTTCCCTGACTAATGCCGTGTTCAAACGATACCTGGCAGTGACTC
CTAGCGCTCACCAAGCTCTTAAAACGGGAATTTATGGTGCACTCTCAGTACAATCTGCTCTGATGCCGCA
TAGTTAAGCCAGCCCCGACACCCGCCAACACGCGCTGACGCGCCCTGACGGGCTTGTCTGCTCCCGGCAT
CCGCTTACAGACAAGCTGTGACCGTCTCCGGGAGCTGCATGTGTCAGAGGTTTTCACCGTCATCACCGAA
ACGCGCGA
