>Addgene plasmid #14237 | pAG413GAL-ccdB-HA | addgene partial sequence | sequence record 20672 | 14237 with ccdB-Fwd
AGAGTGGCTGATCTCAGCCACCGCGAAAATGACATCAAAAACGCCATTAACCTGATGTTCTGGGGAATAT
AAATGTCAGGCTCCCTTATACACAGCCAGTCTGCAGGTCGACCATAGTGACTGGATATGTTGTGTTTTAC
AGTATTATGTAGTCTGTTTTTTATGCAAAATCTAATTTAATATATTGATATTTATATCATTTTACGTTTC
TCGTTCAGCTTTCTTGTACAAAGTGGTGATGGGCTGCAGGAATTCGATATCAAGCTTAGGTGGAATGTAC
CCATACGATGTTCCTGACTATGCGGGCTATCCCTATGACGTCCCGGACTATGCAGGATCCTATCCATATG
ACGTTCCAGATTACGCTGCTCAGTGCTAACTCGAGTCATGTAATTAGTTATGTCACGCTTACATTCACGC
CCTCCCCCCACATCCGCTCTAACCGAAAAGGAAGGAGTTAGACAACCTGAAGTCTAGGTCCCTATTTATT
TTTTTATAGTTATGTTAGTATTAAGAACGTTATTTATATTTCAAATTTTTCTTTTTTTTCTGTACAGACG
CGTGTACGCATGTAACATTATACTGAAAACCTTGCTTGAGAAGGTTTTGGGACGCTCGAAGGCTTTAATT
TGCGGCCGGTACCCAATTCGCCCTATAGTGAGTCGTATTACGCGCGCTCACTGGCCGTCGTTTTACAACG
TCGTGACTGGGAAAACCCTGGCGTTACCCAACTTAATCGCCTTGCAGCACATCCCCCTTTCGCCAGCTGG
CGTAATAGCGAAGAGGCCCGCACCGATCGCCCTTCCCAACAGTTGCGCAGCCTGAATGGCGAATGGACGC
GCCCTGTAGCGGCGCA
